Addgene plasmid #144680: TFORF3204
Purpose: Lentiviral vector for overexpressing transcription factor ORFs with unique 24-bp barcodes. Barcodes facilitate identification of transcription factors in pooled screens.
Depositing lab: Feng Zhang. Depositing organization: Broad Institute. Publication: A transcription factor atlas of directed differentiation. Joung J, Ma S, Tay T, Geiger-Schuller KR, Kirchgatterer PC, Verdine VK, Guo B, Arias-Garcia MA, Allen WE, Singh A, Kuksenko O, Abudayyeh OO, Gootenberg JS, Fu Z, Macrae RK, Buenrostro JD, Regev A, Zhang F. Cell. 2023 Jan 5;186(1):209-229.e26. doi: 10.1016/j.cell.2022.11.026. PubMed 36608654.
Backbone
  Vector backbone: pLX_TRC317
  Backbone manufacturer: Broad Institute Genetic Perturbation Platform
  Backbone size w/o insert (bp): 8264
  Vector type: Mammalian Expression, Lentiviral
  Selectable markers: Puromycin
Growth in bacteria
  Bacterial resistance: Ampicillin, 100 μg/mL
  Growth temperature: 37°C
  Growth strain: NEB Stable
  Copy number: High Copy
Gene/Insert
  Gene/Insert name: LITAF
  Species: H. sapiens (human)
  Insert size (bp): 692
  Entrez Gene: LITAF (a.k.a. PIG7, SIMPLE, TP53I7)
  Promoter: EF1a
  Tag / fusion protein: V5 (C terminal on insert)
  Cloning method: Gateway Cloning
  Sequencing primers: 5′ GGGTGGAGACTGAAGTTAGGCCAG; 3′ CACATAGCGTAAAAGGAGCAACATAG
Resource information
  A portion of this plasmid was derived from a plasmid made by: Broad Institute Genetic Perturbation Platform
Terms and licenses: Academic/Nonprofit Terms; Industry Terms: Not Available to Industry
Depositor comments: NM_004862.3 Please test multiple small colonies in case of plasmid recombination. To make this collection available in a timely manner, a portion of this collection was not fully sequenced by Addgene. If an Addgene verified full plasmid sequence is not available, please contact us prior to placing an order to request the full sequence.
How to cite: TFORF3204 was a gift from Feng Zhang (Addgene plasmid # 144680 ; http://n2t.net/addgene:144680 ; RRID:Addgene_144680)
