[The description below was written by a language model from this plasmid's Addgene catalogue record and pLannotate feature annotations shown in this document.]
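Description:
TFORF3204 is a third-generation-style, self-inactivating lentiviral expression plasmid built on the pLX_TRC317 backbone and carrying the human LITAF open reading frame (also known as PIG7, SIMPLE or TP53I7). It belongs to a barcoded transcription factor ORF collection. Each member carries a unique 24-bp barcode so that the overexpressed factor can be identified by sequencing in pooled screens. The barcode itself is not annotated in the feature table. In bacteria the plasmid replicates from a high-copy ColE1/pUC origin and is selected through the β-lactamase (AmpR) gene. An f1 origin and remnants of a lac/lacZα cloning region are also present. The depositor notes a risk of recombination, which is common for LTR-containing plasmids.

The viral genome is transcribed in packaging cells from an RSV promoter fused to a truncated HIV-1 5' LTR. Downstream lie the Ψ packaging signal, a gag fragment and the RRE for Rev-dependent export. Within the provirus, an SV40 early promoter drives the puromycin N-acetyltransferase gene for selection of transduced mammalian cells, and a cPPT/CTS element aids nuclear import. The EF-1α promoter then drives constitutive expression of LITAF, which was inserted by Gateway recombination and is flanked by attB1 and attB2 remnants. The ORF reads into a C-terminal V5 epitope tag for detection. A WPRE enhances transcript stability and expression, and the ΔU3 3' LTR makes the integrated provirus self-inactivating. A short U6 promoter fragment annotated after the tag appears to be a partial match rather than a functional cassette. The construct is used to make lentivirus for stable LITAF overexpression, individually or within pooled directed-differentiation screens.
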