Features (pLannotate 1.2.2; 34 found; start..end, strand, type, name):
      1..1179    +  promoter       EF-1α promoter: strong constitutive promoter for human elongation factor EF-1α
   1200..1217    +  protein_bind   attB1 (fragment): mutant version of attB; core recombination site for the Gateway® BP reaction BP Clonase™
   1226..1708    +  CDS            LITAF: LITAF_HUMAN - Also known as PIG7 From Homo sapiens (Human).
   1716..1733    -  protein_bind   attB2 (fragment): mutant version of attB; core recombination site for the Gateway® BP reaction BP Clonase™
   1742..1783    +  CDS            V5 tag: epitope tag from simian virus 5
   1799..1852    +  promoter       U6 promoter (fragment): RNA polymerase III promoter for human U6 snRNA
   1894..2482    +  misc_feature   WPRE: woodchuck hepatitis virus posttranscriptional regulatory element
   2533..2552    +  misc_feature   cPPT/CTS (fragment): central polypurine tract and central termination sequence of HIV-1
   2554..2787    +  LTR            3' LTR (ΔU3): self-inactivating 3' long terminal repeat (LTR) from HIV-1
   2865..2986    +  polyA_signal   SV40 poly(A) signal: SV40 polyadenylation signal
   3026..3161    +  rep_origin     SV40 ori: SV40 origin of replication
   3182..3200    -  promoter       T7 promoter: promoter for bacteriophage T7 RNA polymerase
   3208..3363    +  CDS            lacZα (fragment): LacZα fragment of β-galactosidase; lacZ fragment
   3368..3796    +  rep_origin     f1 ori (sequence partly withheld): f1 bacteriophage origin of replication; arrow indicates direction of (+) strand synthesis
   3849..3953    +  promoter       AmpR promoter: bla
   3954..4814    +  CDS            AmpR: β-lactamase; bla; confers resistance to ampicillin, carbenicillin, and related antibiotics
   4985..5573    +  rep_origin     ori: high-copy-number ColE1/pMB1/pBR322/pUC origin of replication
   5756..5848    +  CDS            lacI (fragment): lac repressor; lacI; The lac repressor binds to the lac operator to inhibit transcription in E. coli. This inhibition can be relieved by adding lactose or isopropyl-β-D-thiogalactopyranoside (IPTG).
   5861..5882    +  protein_bind   CAP binding site: CAP binding activates transcription in the presence of cAMP. E. coli catabolite activator protein
   5897..5927    +  promoter       lac promoter: promoter for the E. coli lac operon
   5935..5951    +  protein_bind   lac operator: The lac repressor binds to the lac operator to inhibit transcription in E. coli. This inhibition can be relieved by adding lactose or isopropyl-β-D-thiogalactopyranoside (IPTG). lac repressor encoded by lacI
   5996..6014    +  promoter       T3 promoter: promoter for bacteriophage T3 RNA polymerase
   6042..6268    +  promoter       RSV promoter: Rous sarcoma virus enhancer/promoter
   6269..6449    +  LTR            5' LTR (truncated): truncated 5' long terminal repeat (LTR) from HIV-1
   6496..6621    +  misc_feature   HIV-1 Ψ: packaging signal of human immunodeficiency virus type 1
   6605..6968    +  CDS            HIV-1 gag (fragment): gag protein from human immunodeficiency virus 1; gag
   7114..7347    +  misc_feature   RRE: The Rev response element (RRE) of HIV-1 allows for Rev-dependent mRNA export from the nucleus to the cytoplasm.
   7724..7750    +  CDS            Rev (fragment): human immunodeficiency virus 1 (HIV-1) Rev protein; rev; enhances nuclear export of unspliced and incompletely spliced viral mRNAs
   7757..7780    +  promoter       SV40 promoter (fragment): SV40 early promoter
   7781..7852    +  promoter       SV40 promoter (fragment): SV40 enhancer and early promoter
   7876..8011    +  rep_origin     SV40 ori: SV40 origin of replication
   8057..8653    +  CDS            PuroR (fragment): puromycin N-acetyltransferase; pac from Streptomyces; confers resistance to puromycin
   8702..8819    +  misc_feature   cPPT/CTS: central polypurine tract and central termination sequence of HIV-1
   8884..8950    +  CDS            small t antigen (fragment): SV40 (simian virus 40) small t antigen
>Addgene plasmid #144680 | TFORF3204 | addgene full sequence | sequence record 350836 | Addgene NGS Result
GGCTCCGGTGCCCGTCAGTGGGCAGAGCGCACATCGCCCACAGTCCCCGAGAAGTTGGGGGGAGGGGTCG
GCAATTGAACCGGTGCCTAGAGAAGGTGGCGCGGGGTAAACTGGGAAAGTGATGTCGTGTACTGGCTCCG
CCTTTTTCCCGAGGGTGGGGGAGAACCGTATATAAGTGCAGTAGTCGCCGTGAACGTTCTTTTTCGCAAC
GGGTTTGCCGCCAGAACACAGGTAAGTGCCGTGTGTGGTTCCCGCGGGCCTGGCCTCTTTACGGGTTATG
GCCCTTGCGTGCCTTGAATTACTTCCACCTGGCTGCAGTACGTGATTCTTGATCCCGAGCTTCGGGTTGG
AAGTGGGTGGGAGAGTTCGAGGCCTTGCGCTTAAGGAGCCCCTTCGCCTCGTGCTTGAGTTGAGGCCTGG
CCTGGGCGCTGGGGCCGCCGCGTGCGAATCTGGTGGCACCTTCGCGCCTGTCTCGCTGCTTTCGATAAGT
CTCTAGCCATTTAAAATTTTTGATGACCTGCTGCGACGCTTTTTTTCTGGCAAGATAGTCTTGTAAATGC
GGGCCAAGATCTGCACACTGGTATTTCGGTTTTTGGGGCCGCGGGCGGCGACGGGGCCCGTGCGTCCCAG
CGCACATGTTCGGCGAGGCGGGGCCTGCGAGCGCGGCCACCGAGAATCGGACGGGGGTAGTCTCAAGCTG
GCCGGCCTGCTCTGGTGCCTGGCCTCGCGCCGCCGTGTATCGCCCCGCCCTGGGCGGCAAGGCTGGCCCG
GTCGGCACCAGTTGCGTGAGCGGAAAGATGGCCGCTTCCCGGCCCTGCTGCAGGGAGCTCAAAATGGAGG
ACGCGGCGCTCGGGAGAGCGGGCGGGTGAGTCACCCACACAAAGGAAAAGGGCCTTTCCGTCCTCAGCCG
TCGCTTCATGTGACTCCACGGAGTACCGGGCGCCGTCCAGGCACCTCGATTAGTTCTCGAGCTTTTGGAG
TACGTCGTCTTTAGGTTGGGGGGAGGGGTTTTATGCGATGGAGTTTCCCCACACTGAGTGGGTGGAGACT
GAAGTTAGGCCAGCTTGGCACTTGATGTAATTCTCCTTGGAATTTGCCCTTTTTGAGTTTGGATCTTGGT
TCATTCTCAAGCCTCAGACAGTGGTTCAAAGTTTTTTTCTTCCATTTCAGGTGTCGTGAGGCTAGCATCG
ATTGATCAACAAGTTTGTACAAAAAAGTTGGCACCATGTCGGTTCCAGGACCTTACCAGGCGGCCACTGG
GCCTTCCTCAGCACCATCCGCACCTCCATCCTATGAAGAGACAGTGGCTGTTAACAGTTATTACCCCACA
CCTCCAGCTCCCATGCCTGGGCCAACTACGGGGCTTGTGACGGGGCCTGATGGGAAGGGCATGAATCCTC
CTTCGTATTATACCCAGCCAGCGCCCATCCCCAATAACAATCCAATTACCGTGCAGACGGTCTACGTGCA
GCACCCCATCACCTTTTTGGACCGCCCTATCCAAATGTGTTGTCCTTCCTGCAACAAGATGATCGTGAGT
CAGCTGTCCTATAACGCCGGTGCTCTGACCTGGCTGTCCTGCGGGAGCCTGTGCCTGCTGGGGTGCATAG
CGGGCTGCTGCTTCATCCCCTTCTGCGTGGATGCCCTGCAGGACGTGGACCATTACTGTCCCAACTGCAG
AGCTCTCCTGGGCACCTACAAGCGTTTGTTGCCAACTTTCTTGTACAAAGTGGTTGATATCGGTAAGCCT
ATCCCTAACCCTCTCCTCGGTCTCGATTCTACGTAGTAATGAACTAGTCCGTAACTTGAAAGTATTTCGA
TTTCTTGGCTTTATATATCTTGTGGAAAGGACGAGCGCATACCTTTCGCATTTTCCAGACGCGTTAAGTC
GACAATCAACCTCTGGATTACAAAATTTGTGAAAGATTGACTGGTATTCTTAACTATGTTGCTCCTTTTA
CGCTATGTGGATACGCTGCTTTAATGCCTTTGTATCATGCTATTGCTTCCCGTATGGCTTTCATTTTCTC
CTCCTTGTATAAATCCTGGTTGCTGTCTCTTTATGAGGAGTTGTGGCCCGTTGTCAGGCAACGTGGCGTG
GTGTGCACTGTGTTTGCTGACGCAACCCCCACTGGTTGGGGCATTGCCACCACCTGTCAGCTCCTTTCCG
GGACTTTCGCTTTCCCCCTCCCTATTGCCACGGCGGAACTCATCGCCGCCTGCCTTGCCCGCTGCTGGAC
AGGGGCTCGGCTGTTGGGCACTGACAATTCCGTGGTGTTGTCGGGGAAATCATCGTCCTTTCCTTGGCTG
CTCGCCTGTGTTGCCACCTGGATTCTGCGCGGGACGTCCTTCTGCTACGTCCCTTCGGCCCTCAATCCAG
CGGACCTTCCTTCCCGCGGCCTGCTGCCGGCTCTGCGGCCTCTTCCGCGTCTTCGCCTTCGCCCTCAGAC
GAGTCGGATCTCCCTTTGGGCCGCCTCCCCGCGTCGACTTTAAGACCAATGACTTACAAGGCAGCTGTAG
ATCTTAGCCACTTTTTAAAAGAAAAGGGGGGACTGGAAGGGCTAATTCACTCCCAACGAAGACAAGATCT
GCTTTTTGCTTGTACTGGGTCTCTCTGGTTAGACCAGATCTGAGCCTGGGAGCTCTCTGGCTAACTAGGG
AACCCACTGCTTAAGCCTCAATAAAGCTTGCCTTGAGTGCTTCAAGTAGTGTGTGCCCGTCTGTTGTGTG
ACTCTGGTAACTAGAGATCCCTCAGACCCTTTTAGTCAGTGTGGAAAATCTCTAGCAGTACGTATAGTAG
TTCATGTCATCTTATTATTCAGTATTTATAACTTGCAAAGAAATGAATATCAGAGAGTGAGAGGAACTTG
TTTATTGCAGCTTATAATGGTTACAAATAAAGCAATAGCATCACAAATTTCACAAATAAAGCATTTTTTT
CACTGCATTCTAGTTGTGGTTTGTCCAAACTCATCAATGTATCTTATCATGTCTGGCTCTAGCTATCCCG
CCCCTAACTCCGCCCATCCCGCCCCTAACTCCGCCCAGTTCCGCCCATTCTCCGCCCCATGGCTGACTAA
TTTTTTTTATTTATGCAGAGGCCGAGGCCGCCTCGGCCTCTGAGCTATTCCAGAAGTAGTGAGGAGGCTT
TTTTGGAGGCCTAGGGACGTACCCAATTCGCCCTATAGTGAGTCGTATTACGCGCGCTCACTGGCCGTCG
TTTTACAACGTCGTGACTGGGAAAACCCTGGCGTTACCCAACTTAATCGCCTTGCAGCACATCCCCCTTT
CGCCAGCTGGCGTAATAGCGAAGAGGCCCGCACCGATCGCCCTTCCCAACAGTTGCGCAGCCTGAATGGC
GAATGGG
[124 nt withheld, positions 3368-3491]
C
[91 nt withheld, positions 3493-3583]
A
[49 nt withheld, positions 3585-3633]
CCTTTGACGTTGGAGTCCACGTTCTTT
[37 nt withheld, positions 3661-3697]
ACCCTATCTCGGTCTATTCTTTTGATTTATAAGGGATTTTGCCGATTTCGGCCTATTGGTTAAAAAATGA
GCTGATTTAACAAAAATTTAACGCGAATTTTAACAAAATATTAACGCTTACAATTTAGGTGGCACTTTTC
GGGGAAATGTGCGCGGAACCCCTATTTGTTTATTTTTCTAAATACATTCAAATATGTATCCGCTCATGAG
ACAATAACCCTGATAAATGCTTCAATAATATTGAAAAAGGAAGAGTATGAGTATTCAACATTTCCGTGTC
GCCCTTATTCCCTTTTTTGCGGCATTTTGCCTTCCTGTTTTTGCTCACCCAGAAACGCTGGTGAAAGTAA
AAGATGCTGAAGATCAGTTGGGTGCACGAGTGGGTTACATCGAACTGGATCTCAACAGCGGTAAGATCCT
TGAGAGTTTTCGCCCCGAAGAACGTTTTCCAATGATGAGCACTTTTAAAGTTCTGCTATGTGGCGCGGTA
TTATCCCGTATTGACGCCGGGCAAGAGCAACTCGGTCGCCGCATACACTATTCTCAGAATGACTTGGTTG
AGTACTCACCAGTCACAGAAAAGCATCTTACGGATGGCATGACAGTAAGAGAATTATGCAGTGCTGCCAT
AACCATGAGTGATAACACTGCGGCCAACTTACTTCTGACAACGATCGGAGGACCGAAGGAGCTAACCGCT
TTTTTGCACAACATGGGGGATCATGTAACTCGCCTTGATCGTTGGGAACCGGAGCTGAATGAAGCCATAC
CAAACGACGAGCGTGACACCACGATGCCTGTAGCAATGGCAACAACGTTGCGCAAACTATTAACTGGCGA
ACTACTTACTCTAGCTTCCCGGCAACAATTAATAGACTGGATGGAGGCGGATAAAGTTGCAGGACCACTT
CTGCGCTCGGCCCTTCCGGCTGGCTGGTTTATTGCTGATAAATCTGGAGCCGGTGAGCGTGGGTCTCGCG
GTATCATTGCAGCACTGGGGCCAGATGGTAAGCCCTCCCGTATCGTAGTTATCTACACGACGGGGAGTCA
GGCAACTATGGATGAACGAAATAGACAGATCGCTGAGATAGGTGCCTCACTGATTAAGCATTGGTAACTG
TCAGACCAAGTTTACTCATATATACTTTAGATTGATTTAAAACTTCATTTTTAATTTAAAAGGATCTAGG
TGAAGATCCTTTTTGATAATCTCATGACCAAAATCCCTTAACGTGAGTTTTCGTTCCACTGAGCGTCAGA
CCCCGTAGAAAAGATCAAAGGATCTTCTTGAGATCCTTTTTTTCTGCGCGTAATCTGCTGCTTGCAAACA
AAAAAACCACCGCTACCAGCGGTGGTTTGTTTGCCGGATCAAGAGCTACCAACTCTTTTTCCGAAGGTAA
CTGGCTTCAGCAGAGCGCAGATACCAAATACTGTTCTTCTAGTGTAGCCGTAGTTAGGCCACCACTTCAA
GAACTCTGTAGCACCGCCTACATACCTCGCTCTGCTAATCCTGTTACCAGTGGCTGCTGCCAGTGGCGAT
AAGTCGTGTCTTACCGGGTTGGACTCAAGACGATAGTTACCGGATAAGGCGCAGCGGTCGGGCTGAACGG
GGGGTTCGTGCACACAGCCCAGCTTGGAGCGAACGACCTACACCGAACTGAGATACCTACAGCGTGAGCT
ATGAGAAAGCGCCACGCTTCCCGAAGGGAGAAAGGCGGACAGGTATCCGGTAAGCGGCAGGGTCGGAACA
GGAGAGCGCACGAGGGAGCTTCCAGGGGGAAACGCCTGGTATCTTTATAGTCCTGTCGGGTTTCGCCACC
TCTGACTTGAGCGTCGATTTTTGTGATGCTCGTCAGGGGGGCGGAGCCTATGGAAAAACGCCAGCAACGC
GGCCTTTTTACGGTTCCTGGCCTTTTGCTGGCCTTTTGCTCACATGTTCTTTCCTGCGTTATCCCCTGAT
TCTGTGGATAACCGTATTACCGCCTTTGAGTGAGCTGATACCGCTCGCCGCAGCCGAACGACCGAGCGCA
GCGAGTCAGTGAGCGAGGAAGCGGAAGAGCGCCCAATACGCAAACCGCCTCTCCCCGCGCGTTGGCCGAT
TCATTAATGCAGCTGGCACGACAGGTTTCCCGACTGGAAAGCGGGCAGTGAGCGCAACGCAATTAATGTG
AGTTAGCTCACTCATTAGGCACCCCAGGCTTTACACTTTATGCTTCCGGCTCGTATGTTGTGTGGAATTG
TGAGCGGATAACAATTTCACACAGGAAACAGCTATGACCATGATTACGCCAAGCGCGCAATTAACCCTCA
CTAAAGGGAACAAAAGCTGGAGCTGCAAGCTTAATGTAGTCTTATGCAATACTCTTGTAGTCTTGCAACA
TGGTAACGATGAGTTAGCAACATGCCTTACAAGGAGAGAAAAAGCACCGTGCATGCCGATTGGTGGAAGT
AAGGTGGTACGATCGTGCCTTATTAGGAAGGCAACAGACGGGTCTGACATGGATTGGACGAACCACTGAA
TTGCCGCATTGCAGAGATATTGTATTTAAGTGCCTAGCTCGATACATAAACGGGTCTCTCTGGTTAGACC
AGATCTGAGCCTGGGAGCTCTCTGGCTAACTAGGGAACCCACTGCTTAAGCCTCAATAAAGCTTGCCTTG
AGTGCTTCAAGTAGTGTGTGCCCGTCTGTTGTGTGACTCTGGTAACTAGAGATCCCTCAGACCCTTTTAG
TCAGTGTGGAAAATCTCTAGCAGTGGCGCCCGAACAGGGACTTGAAAGCGAAAGGGAAACCAGAGGAGCT
CTCTCGACGCAGGACTCGGCTTGCTGAAGCGCGCACGGCAAGAGGCGAGGGGCGGCGACTGGTGAGTACG
CCAAAAATTTTGACTAGCGGAGGCTAGAAGGAGAGAGATGGGTGCGAGAGCGTCAGTATTAAGCGGGGGA
GAATTAGATCGCGATGGGAAAAAATTCGGTTAAGGCCAGGGGGAAAGAAAAAATATAAATTAAAACATAT
AGTATGGGCAAGCAGGGAGCTAGAACGATTCGCAGTTAATCCTGGCCTGTTAGAAACATCAGAAGGCTGT
AGACAAATACTGGGACAGCTACAACCATCCCTTCAGACAGGATCAGAAGAACTTAGATCATTATATAATA
CAGTAGCAACCCTCTATTGTGTGCATCAAAGGATAGAGATAAAAGACACCAAGGAAGCTTTAGACAAGAT
AGAGGAAGAGCAAAACAAAAGTAAGACCACCGCACAGCAAGCGGCCGCTGATCTTCAGACCTGGAGGAGG
AGATATGAGGGACAATTGGAGAAGTGAATTATATAAATATAAAGTAGTAAAAATTGAACCATTAGGAGTA
GCACCCACCAAGGCAAAGAGAAGAGTGGTGCAGAGAGAAAAAAGAGCAGTGGGAATAGGAGCTTTGTTCC
TTGGGTTCTTGGGAGCAGCAGGAAGCACTATGGGCGCAGCGTCAATGACGCTGACGGTACAGGCCAGACA
ATTATTGTCTGGTATAGTGCAGCAGCAGAACAATTTGCTGAGGGCTATTGAGGCGCAACAGCATCTGTTG
CAACTCACAGTCTGGGGCATCAAGCAGCTCCAGGCAAGAATCCTGGCTGTGGAAAGATACCTAAAGGATC
AACAGCTCCTGGGGATTTGGGGTTGCTCTGGAAAACTCATTTGCACCACTGCTGTGCCTTGGAATGCTAG
TTGGAGTAATAAATCTCTGGAACAGATTTGGAATCACACGACCTGGATGGAGTGGGACAGAGAAATTAAC
AATTACACAAGCTTAATACACTCCTTAATTGAAGAATCGCAAAACCAGCAAGAAAAGAATGAACAAGAAT
TATTGGAATTAGATAAATGGGCAAGTTTGTGGAATTGGTTTAACATAACAAATTGGCTGTGGTATATAAA
ATTATTCATAATGATAGTAGGAGGCTTGGTAGGTTTAAGAATAGTTTTTGCTGTACTTTCTATAGTGAAT
AGAGTTAGGCAGGGATATTCACCATTATCGTTTCAGACCCACCTCCCAACCCCGAGGGGACCCATGCATT
GCATCTCAATTAGTCAGCAACCAGGTGTGGAAAGTCCCCAGGCTCCCCAGCAGGCAGAAGTATGCAAAGC
ATGCGTCTCAATTAGTCAGCAACCATAGTCCCGCCCCTAACTCCGCCCATCCCGCCCCTAACTCCGCCCA
GTTCCGCCCATTCTCCGCCCCATGGCTGACTAATTTTTTTTATTTATGCAGAGGCCGAGGCCGCCTCGGC
CTCTGAGCTATTCCAGAAGTAGTGAGGAGGCTTTTTTGGAGGCCTAGGCTTTTGCAAAAAGCTTTCTAGA
GGTACCACCGGAGCTTACCATGACCGAGTACAAGCCCACGGTGCGCCTCGCCACCCGCGACGACGTCCCC
AGGGCCGTACGCACCCTCGCCGCCGCGTTCGCCGACTACCCCGCCACGCGCCACACCGTCGATCCGGACC
GCCACATCGAGCGGGTCACCGAGCTGCAAGAACTCTTCCTCACGCGCGTCGGGCTCGACATCGGCAAGGT
GTGGGTCGCGGACGACGGCGCCGCCGTGGCGGTCTGGACCACGCCGGAGAGCGTCGAAGCGGGGGCGGTG
TTCGCCGAGATCGGCCCGCGCATGGCCGAGTTGAGCGGTTCCCGGCTGGCCGCGCAGCAACAGATGGAAG
GCCTCCTGGCGCCGCACCGGCCCAAGGAGCCCGCGTGGTTCCTGGCCACCGTCGGCGTCTCGCCCGACCA
CCAGGGCAAGGGTCTGGGCAGCGCCGTCGTGCTCCCCGGAGTGGAGGCGGCCGAGCGCGCCGGGGTGCCC
GCCTTCCTGGAGACCTCCGCGCCCCGCAACCTCCCCTTCTACGAGCGGCTCGGCTTCACCGTCACCGCCG
ACGTCGAGGTGCCCGAAGGACCGCGCACCTGGTGCATGACCCGCAAGCCCGGTGCCAGTTAACGAATTCT
AGATCTTGAGACAAATGGCAGTATTCATCCACAATTTTAAAAGAAAAGGGGGGATTGGGGGGTACAGTGC
AGGGGAAAGAATAGTAGACATAATAGCAACAGACATACAAACTAAAGAATTACAAAAACAAATTACAAAA
ATTCAAAATTTTCGGGTTTATTACAGGGACAGCAGAGATCCACTTTGGCGCCGGCTCGAGGCCTGCAGGT
GCAAAGATGGATAAAGTTTTAAACAGAGAGGAATCTTTGCAGCTAATGGACCTTCTAGGTCTTGAAAGGA
GTGGGAATT
