>Addgene plasmid #144680 | TFORF3204 | depositor partial sequence | sequence record 286155 | Insert
ATCGATTGATCAACAAGTTTGTACAAAAAAGTTGGCACCATGTCGGTTCCAGGACCTTACCAGGCGGCCA
CTGGGCCTTCCTCAGCACCATCCGCACCTCCATCCTATGAAGAGACAGTGGCTGTTAACAGTTATTACCC
CACACCTCCAGCTCCCATGCCTGGGCCAACTACGGGGCTTGTGACGGGGCCTGATGGGAAGGGCATGAAT
CCTCCTTCGTATTATACCCAGCCAGCGCCCATCCCCAATAACAATCCAATTACCGTGCAGACGGTCTACG
TGCAGCACCCCATCACCTTTTTGGACCGCCCTATCCAAATGTGTTGTCCTTCCTGCAACAAGATGATCGT
GAGTCAGCTGTCCTATAACGCCGGTGCTCTGACCTGGCTGTCCTGCGGGAGCCTGTGCCTGCTGGGGTGC
ATAGCGGGCTGCTGCTTCATCCCCTTCTGCGTGGATGCCCTGCAGGACGTGGACCATTACTGTCCCAACT
GCAGAGCTCTCCTGGGCACCTACAAGCGTTTGTTGCCAACTTTCTTGTACAAAGTGGTTGATATCGGTAA
GCCTATCCCTAACCCTCTCCTCGGTCTCGATTCTACGTAGTAATGAACTAGTCCGTAACTTGAAAGTATT
TCGATTTCTTGGCTTTATATATCTTGTGGAAAGGACGAGCGCATACCTTTCGCATTTTCCAG
