>Addgene plasmid #144680 | TFORF3204 | depositor partial sequence | sequence record 286156 | Barcode
GCGCATACCTTTCGCATTTTCCAG
